Addgene plasmid #108823: pBW2701_pCAG-PV1-iCre-N270-L1-nMag-NLS-BGHpA
Purpose: Expresses N-terminus to aa270 of Cre recombinase fused to nMag CID
Depositing lab: Wilson Wong. Depositing organization: Boston University Main Campus. Publication: High-performance chemical- and light-inducible recombinases in mammalian cells and mice. Weinberg BH, Cho JH, Agarwal Y, Pham NTH, Caraballo LD, Walkosz M, Ortega C, Trexler M, Tague N, Law B, Benman WKJ, Letendre J, Beal J, Wong WW. Nat Commun. 2019 Oct 24;10(1):4845. doi: 10.1038/s41467-019-12800-7. PubMed 31649244.
Backbone
  Vector backbone: pCAGGS
  Vector type: Mammalian Expression, Cre/Lox, Synthetic Biology
Growth in bacteria
  Bacterial resistance: Ampicillin, 100 μg/mL
  Growth temperature: 37°C
  Growth strain: NEB Stable
  Copy number: High Copy
Gene/Insert
  Gene/Insert name: Cre recombinase fragment N-terminus to aa270
  Species: Synthetic
  Promoter: pCAG
  Tag / fusion protein: nMag,NLS (C terminal on insert)
  Cloning method: Restriction Enzyme; 5′ cloning site MluI (not destroyed); 3′ cloning site BspEI (not destroyed)
Terms and licenses: Academic/Nonprofit Terms; Industry Terms: Not Available to Industry
Depositor comments: Please visit https://www.biorxiv.org/content/10.1101/747121v1 for bioRxiv preprint.
How to cite: pBW2701_pCAG-PV1-iCre-N270-L1-nMag-NLS-BGHpA was a gift from Wilson Wong (Addgene plasmid # 108823 ; http://n2t.net/addgene:108823 ; RRID:Addgene_108823)
