[The description below was written by a language model from this plasmid's Addgene catalogue record and the feature table of its GenBank file.]
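Description:
pBW2701_pCAG-PV1-iCre-N270-L1-nMag-NLS-BGHpA is a 6,565 bp circular mammalian expression plasmid built on the pCAGGS backbone. It encodes one half of a split, light-inducible Cre recombinase. In E. coli it is maintained through a high-copy ColE1/pUC-type origin and selected with ampicillin via the beta-lactamase gene. The backbone also retains lac promoter/operator remnants, an SV40 origin and an SV40 polyadenylation signal.

The payload is driven by the composite CAG promoter, annotated here as the CMV immediate-early enhancer, the chicken beta-actin promoter and a chimeric chicken beta-actin/rabbit beta-globin intron, which together give strong constitutive expression in many mammalian cell types. Downstream lies a synthetic open reading frame encoding Cre recombinase from its N-terminus to amino acid 270. According to the name and catalogue fields, this fragment is joined through a linker (L1) to the nMag dimerization domain and ends in an SV40 large T antigen nuclear localization signal. The feature table annotates only the NLS within this region, not the Cre fragment or nMag themselves, and the record does not explain the "PV1" element in the name. Transcripts terminate at a bovine growth hormone poly(A) signal, with the backbone's rabbit beta-globin poly(A) signal further downstream.

nMag is one half of the Magnet photodimerizer pair, so this fragment alone should be inactive. It is presumably co-expressed with a complementary C-terminal Cre fragment fused to the partner domain, so that induced dimerization reconstitutes recombinase activity at lox sites. The associated work concerns chemical- and light-inducible recombinases in mammalian cells and mice.
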