LOCUS       Exported 6565 bp ds-DNA circular SYN 13-MAY-2021
DEFINITION  Expresses N-terminus to aa270 of Cre recombinase fused to nMag CID.
ACCESSION   .
VERSION     .
KEYWORDS    pBW2701_pCAG-PV1-iCre-N270-L1-nMag-NLS-BGHpA
SOURCE      synthetic DNA construct
  ORGANISM  synthetic DNA construct
REFERENCE   1 (bases 1 to 6565)
  AUTHORS   Weinberg BH, Cho JH, Agarwal Y, Pham NTH, Caraballo LD, Walkosz M,
            Ortega C, Trexler M, Tague N, Law B, Benman WKJ, Letendre J, Beal J
            , Wong WW
  TITLE     High-performance chemical- and light-inducible recombinases in
            mammalian cells and mice
  JOURNAL   Nature Communications (2019) volume 10, Article number: 4845
REFERENCE   2 (bases 1 to 6565)
  AUTHORS   .
  TITLE     Direct Submission
  JOURNAL   Exported May 13, 2021 from SnapGene Server 1.1.58
            http://www.snapgene.com
FEATURES             Location/Qualifiers
     source          1..6565
                     /organism="synthetic DNA construct"
                     /mol_type="other DNA"
     primer_bind     complement(22..38)
                     /label=M13 rev
                     /note="common sequencing primer, one of multiple similar
                     variants"
     primer_bind     complement(22..38)
                     /label=M13 Reverse
                     /note="In lacZ gene. Also called M13-rev"
     primer_bind     complement(35..57)
                     /label=M13/pUC Reverse
                     /note="In lacZ gene"
     protein_bind    46..62
                     /label=lac operator
                     /bound_moiety="lac repressor encoded by lacI"
                     /note="The lac repressor binds to the lac operator to
                     inhibit transcription in E. coli. This inhibition can be
                     relieved by adding lactose or
                     isopropyl-beta-D-thiogalactopyranoside (IPTG)."
     promoter        complement(70..100)
                     /label=lac promoter
                     /note="promoter for the E. coli lac operon"
     protein_bind    115..136
                     /label=CAP binding site
                     /bound_moiety="E. coli catabolite activator protein"
                     /note="CAP binding activates transcription in the presence
                     of cAMP."
     rep_origin      221..355
                     /label=SV40 ori
                     /note="SV40 origin of replication"
     primer_bind     282..301
                     /label=SV40pro-F
                     /note="SV40 promoter/origin, forward primer"
     polyA_signal    375..509
                     /label=SV40 poly(A) signal
                     /note="SV40 polyadenylation signal"
     primer_bind     complement(412..431)
                     /label=SV40pA-R
                     /note="SV40 polyA, reverse primer"
     primer_bind     466..485
                     /label=EBV-rev
                     /note="SV40 polyA terminator, reverse primer"
     primer_bind     complement(577..594)
                     /label=L4440
                     /note="L4440 vector, forward primer"
     rep_origin      complement(748..1336)
                     /direction=LEFT
                     /label=ori
                     /note="high-copy-number ColE1/pMB1/pBR322/pUC origin of
                     replication"
     primer_bind     complement(828..847)
                     /label=pBR322ori-F
                     /note="pBR322 origin, forward primer"
     CDS             complement(1507..2367)
                     /codon_start=1
                     /gene="bla"
                     /product="beta-lactamase"
                     /label=AmpR
                     /note="confers resistance to ampicillin, carbenicillin, and
                     related antibiotics"
                     /translation="MSIQHFRVALIPFFAAFCLPVFAHPETLVKVKDAEDQLGARVGYI
                     ELDLNSGKILESFRPEERFPMMSTFKVLLCGAVLSRIDAGQEQLGRRIHYSQNDLVEYS
                     PVTEKHLTDGMTVRELCSAAITMSDNTAANLLLTTIGGPKELTAFLHNMGDHVTRLDRW
                     EPELNEAIPNDERDTTMPVAMATTLRKLLTGELLTLASRQQLIDWMEADKVAGPLLRSA
                     LPAGWFIADKSGAGERGSRGIIAALGPDGKPSRIVVIYTTGSQATMDERNRQIAEIGAS
                     LIKHW"
     primer_bind     2130..2149
                     /label=Amp-R
                     /note="Ampicillin resistance gene, reverse primer"
     promoter        complement(2368..2472)
                     /gene="bla"
                     /label=AmpR promoter
     enhancer        2503..2882
                     /label=CMV enhancer
                     /note="human cytomegalovirus immediate early enhancer"
     promoter        2884..3159
                     /label=chicken beta-actin promoter
     intron          3160..4175
                     /label=chimeric intron
                     /note="chimera between introns from chicken beta-actin and
                     rabbit beta-globin"
     primer_bind     4099..4121
                     /label=pCAGGS-5
                     /note="Chimeric intron in CAG promoter, forward primer"
     primer_bind     4183..4202
                     /label=pCAG-F
                     /note="Rabbit beta-globin intron, for pCAG plasmids,
                     forward primer"
     CDS             5612..5632
                     /codon_start=1
                     /product="nuclear localization signal of SV40 (simian virus
                     40) large T antigen"
                     /label=SV40 NLS
                     /translation="PKKKRKV"
     polyA_signal    5642..5866
                     /label=bGH poly(A) signal
                     /note="bovine growth hormone polyadenylation signal"
     primer_bind     complement(6106..6125)
                     /label=Bglob-pA-R
                     /note="Rabbit beta-globin polyA region, reverse primer"
     polyA_signal    6171..6226
                     /label=-beta-globin poly(A) signal
                     /note="rabbit beta-globin polyadenylation signal (Gil and
                     Proudfoot, 1987)"
     primer_bind     complement(6225..6244)
                     /label=rbglobpA-R
                     /note="Rabbit beta-globin polyA, reverse primer. Also
                     called rb-glob-pA-term-R"
ORIGIN
        1 cccaagcttg gcgtaatcat ggtcatagct gtttcctgtg tgaaattgtt atccgctcac
       61 aattccacac aacatacgag ccggaagcat aaagtgtaaa gcctggggtg cctaatgagt
      121 gagctaactc acattaattg cgttgcgctc actgcccgct ttccagtcgg gaaacctgtc
      181 gtgccagcgg atccgcatct caattagtca gcaaccatag tcccgcccct aactccgccc
      241 agttccgccc attctccgcc ccatggctga ctaatttttt ttatttatgc agaggccgag
      301 gccgcctcgg cctctgagct attccagaag tagtgaggag gcttttttgg aggcctaggc
      361 ttttgcaaaa agctaacttg tttattgcag cttataatgg ttacaaataa agcaatagca
      421 tcacaaattt cacaaataaa gcattttttt cactgcattc tagttgtggt ttgtccaaac
      481 tcatcaatgt atcttatcat gtctggatcc gctgcattaa tgaatcggcc aacgcgcggg
      541 gagaggcggt ttgcgtattg ggcgctcttc cgcttcctcg ctcactgact cgctgcgctc
      601 ggtcgttcgg ctgcggcgag cggtatcagc tcactcaaag gcggtaatac ggttatccac
      661 agaatcaggg gataacgcag gaaagaacat gtgagcaaaa ggccagcaaa aggccaggaa
      721 ccgtaaaaag gccgcgttgc tggcgttttt ccataggctc cgcccccctg acgagcatca
      781 caaaaatcga cgctcaagtc agaggtggcg aaacccgaca ggactataaa gataccaggc
      841 gtttccccct ggaagctccc tcgtgcgctc tcctgttccg accctgccgc ttaccggata
      901 cctgtccgcc tttctccctt cgggaagcgt ggcgctttct catagctcac gctgtaggta
      961 tctcagttcg gtgtaggtcg ttcgctccaa gctgggctgt gtgcacgaac cccccgttca
     1021 gcccgaccgc tgcgccttat ccggtaacta tcgtcttgag tccaacccgg taagacacga
     1081 cttatcgcca ctggcagcag ccactggtaa caggattagc agagcgaggt atgtaggcgg
     1141 tgctacagag ttcttgaagt ggtggcctaa ctacggctac actagaagaa cagtatttgg
     1201 tatctgcgct ctgctgaagc cagttacctt cggaaaaaga gttggtagct cttgatccgg
     1261 caaacaaacc accgctggta gcggtggttt ttttgtttgc aagcagcaga ttacgcgcag
     1321 aaaaaaagga tctcaagaag atcctttgat cttttctacg gggtctgacg ctcagtggaa
     1381 cgaaaactca cgttaaggga ttttggtcat gagattatca aaaaggatct tcacctagat
     1441 ccttttaaat taaaaatgaa gttttaaatc aatctaaagt atatatgagt aaacttggtc
     1501 tgacagttac caatgcttaa tcagtgaggc acctatctca gcgatctgtc tatttcgttc
     1561 atccatagtt gcctgactcc ccgtcgtgta gataactacg atacgggagg gcttaccatc
     1621 tggccccagt gctgcaatga taccgcgaga cccacgctca ccggctccag atttatcagc
     1681 aataaaccag ccagccggaa gggccgagcg cagaagtggt cctgcaactt tatccgcctc
     1741 catccagtct attaattgtt gccgggaagc tagagtaagt agttcgccag ttaatagttt
     1801 gcgcaacgtt gttgccattg ctacaggcat cgtggtgtca cgctcgtcgt ttggtatggc
     1861 ttcattcagc tccggttccc aacgatcaag gcgagttaca tgatccccca tgttgtgcaa
     1921 aaaagcggtt agctccttcg gtcctccgat cgttgtcaga agtaagttgg ccgcagtgtt
     1981 atcactcatg gttatggcag cactgcataa ttctcttact gtcatgccat ccgtaagatg
     2041 cttttctgtg actggtgagt actcaaccaa gtcattctga gaatagtgta tgcggcgacc
     2101 gagttgctct tgcccggcgt caatacggga taataccgcg ccacatagca gaactttaaa
     2161 agtgctcatc attggaaaac gttcttcggg gcgaaaactc tcaaggatct taccgctgtt
     2221 gagatccagt tcgatgtaac ccactcgtgc acccaactga tcttcagcat cttttacttt
     2281 caccagcgtt tctgggtgag caaaaacagg aaggcaaaat gccgcaaaaa agggaataag
     2341 ggcgacacgg aaatgttgaa tactcatact cttccttttt caatattatt gaagcattta
     2401 tcagggttat tgtctcatga gcggatacat atttgaatgt atttagaaaa ataaacaaat
     2461 aggggttccg cgcacatttc cccgaaaagt gccacctggg tcgacattga ttattgacta
     2521 gttattaata gtaatcaatt acggggtcat tagttcatag cccatatatg gagttccgcg
     2581 ttacataact tacggtaaat ggcccgcctg gctgaccgcc caacgacccc cgcccattga
     2641 cgtcaataat gacgtatgtt cccatagtaa cgccaatagg gactttccat tgacgtcaat
     2701 gggtggagta tttacggtaa actgcccact tggcagtaca tcaagtgtat catatgccaa
     2761 gtacgccccc tattgacgtc aatgacggta aatggcccgc ctggcattat gcccagtaca
     2821 tgaccttatg ggactttcct acttggcagt acatctacgt attagtcatc gctattacca
     2881 tggtcgaggt gagccccacg ttctgcttca ctctccccat ctcccccccc tccccacccc
     2941 caattttgta tttatttatt ttttaattat tttgtgcagc gatgggggcg gggggggggg
     3001 gggcgcgcgc caggcggggc ggggcggggc gaggggcggg gcggggcgag gcggaaaggt
     3061 gcggcggcag ccaatcagag cggcgcgctc cgaaagtttc cttttatggc gaggcggcgg
     3121 cggcggcggc cctataaaaa gcgaagcgcg cggcgggcgg gagtcgctgc gttgccttcg
     3181 ccccgtgccc cgctccgcgc cgcctcgcgc cgcccgcccc ggctctgact gaccgcgtta
     3241 ctcccacagg tgagcgggcg ggacggccct tctcctccgg gctgtaatta gcgcttggtt
     3301 taatgacggc tcgtttcttt tctgtggctg cgtgaaagcc ttaaagggct ccgggagggc
     3361 cctttgtgcg ggggggagcg gctcgggggg tgcgtgcgtg tgtgtgtgcg tggggagcgc
     3421 cgcgtgcggc tccgcgctgc ccggcggctg tgagcgctgc gggcgcggcg cggggctttg
     3481 tgcgctccgc agtgtgcgcg aggggagcgc ggccgggggc ggtgccccgc ggtgcggggg
     3541 gggctgcgag gggaacaaag gctgcgtgcg gggtgtgtgc gtgggggggt gagcaggggg
     3601 tgtgggcgcg gcggtcgggc tgtaaccccc ccctgcaccc ccctccccga gttgctgagc
     3661 acggcccggc ttcgggtgcg gggctccgta cggggcgtgg cgcggggctc gccgtgccgg
     3721 gcggggggtg gcggcaggtg ggggtgccgg gcggggcggg gccgcctcgg gccggggagg
     3781 gctcggggga ggggcgcggc ggcccccgga gcgccggcgg ctgtcgaggc gcggcgagcc
     3841 gcagccattg ccttttatgg taatcgtgcg agagggcgca gggacttcct ttgtcccaaa
     3901 tctgtgcgga gccgaaatct gggaggcgcc gccgcacccc ctctagcggg cgcggggcga
     3961 agcggtgcgg cgccggcagg aaggaaatgg gcggggaggg ccttcgtgcg tcgccgcgcc
     4021 gccgtcccct tctccctctc cagcctcggg gctgtccgcg gggggacggc tgccttcggg
     4081 ggggacgggg cagggcgggg ttcggcttct ggcgtgtgac cggcggctct agagcctctg
     4141 ctaaccatgt tcatgccttc ttctttttcc tacagctcct gggcaacgtg ctggttattg
     4201 tgctgtctca tcattttggc aaagaattga ttaattcgag cgaaggcgcg cccattactc
     4261 gcatccattc tcaggctgtc tcgtctcgtc tcgcacgcgt gccgccacca tgtccaacct
     4321 gctgactgtg caccaaaacc tgcctgccct ccctgtggat gccacctctg atgaagtcag
     4381 gaagaacctg atggacatgt tcagggacag gcaggccttc tctgaacaca cctggaagat
     4441 gctcctgtct gtgtgcagat cctgggctgc ctggtgcaag ctgaacaaca ggaaatggtt
     4501 ccctgctgaa cctgaggatg tgagggacta cctcctgtac ctgcaagcca gaggcctggc
     4561 tgtgaagacc atccaacagc acctgggcca gctcaacatg ctgcacagga gatctggcct
     4621 gcctcgccct tctgactcca atgctgtgtc cctggtgatg aggagaatca gaaaggagaa
     4681 tgtggatgct ggggagagag ccaagcaggc cctggccttt gaacgcactg actttgacca
     4741 agtcagatcc ctgatggaga actctgacag atgccaggac atcaggaacc tggccttcct
     4801 gggcattgcc tacaacaccc tgctgcgcat tgccgaaatt gccagaatca gagtgaagga
     4861 catctcccgc accgatggtg ggagaatgct gatccacatt ggcaggacca agaccctggt
     4921 gtccacagct ggtgtggaga aggccctgtc cctgggggtt accaagctgg tggagagatg
     4981 gatctctgtg tctggtgtgg ctgatgaccc caacaactac ctgttctgcc gggtcagaaa
     5041 gaatggtgtg gctgcccctt ctgccacctc ccaactgtcc acccgggccc tggaagggat
     5101 ctttgaggcc acccaccgct ccggagggtc tggctccgga tcaagtggtg gcagcggtac
     5161 ccatactctt tatgcccccg gtggatatga cattatggga tatctggacc agatcggcaa
     5221 ccggccaaac ccgcaggtgg aactgggccc cgtggataca tcctgcgcct tgattctttg
     5281 tgacctgaaa cagaaagaca ccccgatagt ttacgcgagt gaagccttcc tctacatgac
     5341 aggttacagc aacgcagagg tgctgggccg gaattgccgg tttctgcaaa gccctgacgg
     5401 catggtgaag cccaagagca cccggaagta cgtggatagt aacacaatca atactatgcg
     5461 caaggcaatc gacaggaatg ccgaggtgca ggttgaagta gtcaatttta aaaagaatgg
     5521 acagcgattt gttaatttcc tgactatgat acctgttagg gacgaaacag gcgagtatcg
     5581 atactctatg ggattccagt gcgaaacaga acccaagaaa aagcggaagg tgtgagaatt
     5641 cctgtgcctt ctagttgcca gccatctgtt gtttgcccct cccccgtgcc ttccttgacc
     5701 ctggaaggtg ccactcccac tgtcctttcc taataaaatg aggaaattgc atcgcattgt
     5761 ctgagtaggt gtcattctat tctggggggt ggggtggggc aggacagcaa gggggaggat
     5821 tgggaagaca atagcaggca tgctggggat gcggtgggct ctatggcttc tgaggcggaa
     5881 agaaccagct ggggctctag ggggtatccc cacgcgccct gtagcgtgta ccgctgggag
     5941 ttcgtagacg gaaacaaacg cagaatccaa gcgcggccgc ccaggataca tagattacca
     6001 caactccgag cccttccacc gctagcgcac tcctcaggtg caggctgcct atcagaaggt
     6061 ggtggctggt gtggccaatg ccctggctca caaataccac tgagatcttt ttccctctgc
     6121 caaaaattat ggggacatca tgaagcccct tgagcatctg acttctggct aataaaggaa
     6181 atttattttc attgcaatag tgtgttggaa ttttttgtgt ctctcactcg gaaggacata
     6241 tgggagggca aatcatttaa aacatcagaa tgagtatttg gtttagagtt tggcaacata
     6301 tgcccatatg ctggctgcca tgaacaaagg ttggctataa agaggtcatc agtatatgaa
     6361 acagccccct gctgtccatt ccttattcca tagaaaagcc ttgacttgag gttagatttt
     6421 ttttatattt tgttttgtgt tatttttttc tttaacatcc ctaaaatttt ccttacatgt
     6481 tttactagcc agatttttcc tcctctcctg actactccca gtcatagctg tccctcttct
     6541 cttatggaga tccctcgacc tgcag
//
