>Addgene plasmid #108823 | pBW2701_pCAG-PV1-iCre-N270-L1-nMag-NLS-BGHpA | addgene partial sequence | sequence record 227080 | Addgene Partial NGS Result
TGCACCCCCCTCCCCGAGTTGCTGAGCACGGCCCGGCTTCGGGTGCGGGGCTCCGTACGGGGCGTGGCGC
GGGGCTCGCCGTGCCGGGCGGGGGGTGGCGGCAGGTGGGGGTGCCGGGCGGGGCGGGGCCGCCTCGGGCC
GGGGAGGGCTCGGGGGAGGGGCGCGGCGGCCCCCGGAGCGCCGGCGGCTGTCGAGGCGCGGCGAGCCGCA
GCCATTGCCTTTTATGGTAATCGTGCGAGAGGGCGCAGGGACTTCCTTTGTCCCAAATCTGTGCGGAGCC
GAAATCTGGGAGGCGCCGCCGCACCCCCTCTAGCGGGCGCGGGGCGAAGCGGTGCGGCGCCGGCAGGAAG
GAAATGGGCGGGGAGGGCCTTCGTGCGTCGCCGCGCCGCCGTCCCCTTCTCCCTCTCCAGCCTCGGGGCT
GTCCGCGGGGGGACGGCTGCCTTCGGGGGGGACGGGGCAGGGCGGGGTTCGGCTTCTGGCGTGTGACCGG
CGGCTCTAGAGCCTCTGCTAACCATGTTCATGCCTTCTTCTTTTTCCTACAGCTCCTGGGCAACGTGCTG
GTTATTGTGCTGTCTCATCATTTTGGCAAAGAATTGATTAATTCGAGCGAAGGCGCGCCCATTACTCGCA
TCCATTCTCAGGCTGTCTCGTCTCGTCTCGCACGCGTGCCGCCACCATGTCCAACCTGCTGACTGTGCAC
CAAAACCTGCCTGCCCTCCCTGTGGATGCCACCTCTGATGAAGTCAGGAAGAACCTGATGGACATGTTCA
GGGACAGGCAGGCCTTCTCTGAACACACCTGGAAGATGCTCCTGTCTGTGTGCAGATCCTGGGCTGCCTG
GTGCAAGCTGAACAACAGGAAATGGTTCCCTGCTGAACCTGAGGATGTGAGGGACTACCTCCTGTACCTG
CAAGCCAGAGGCCTGGCTGTGAAGACCATCCAACAGCACCTGGGCCAGCTCAACATGCTGCACAGGAGAT
CTGGCCTGCCTCGCCCTTCTGACTCCAATGCTGTGTCCCTGGTGATGAGGAGAATCAGAAAGGAGAATGT
GGATGCTGGGGAGAGAGCCAAGCAGGCCCTGGCCTTTGAACGCACTGACTTTGACCAAGTCAGATCCCTG
ATGGAGAACTCTGACAGATGCCAGGACATCAGGAACCTGGCCTTCCTGGGCATTGCCTACAACACCCTGC
TGCGCATTGCCGAAATTGCCAGAATCAGAGTGAAGGACATCTCCCGCACCGATGGTGGGAGAATGCTGAT
CCACATTGGCAGGACCAAGACCCTGGTGTCCACAGCTGGTGTGGAGAAGGCCCTGTCCCTGGGGGTTACC
AAGCTGGTGGAGAGATGGATCTCTGTGTCTGGTGTGGCTGATGACCCCAACAACTACCTGTTCTGCCGGG
TCAGAAAGAATGGTGTGGCTGCCCCTTCTGCCACCTCCCAACTGTCCACCCGGGCCCTGGAAGGGATCTT
TGAGGCCACCCACCGCTCCGGAGGGTCTGGCTCCGGATCAAGTGGTGGCAGCGGTACCCATACTCTTTAT
GCCCCCGGTGGATATGACATTATGGGATATCTGGACCAGATCGGCAACCGGCCAAACCCGCAGGTGGAAC
TGGGCCCCGTGGATACATCCTGCGCCTTGATTCTTTGTGACCTGAAACAGAAAGACACCCCGATAGTTTA
CGCGAGTGAAGCCTTCCTCTACATGACAGGTTACAGCAACGCAGAGGTGCTGGGCCGGAATTGCCGGTTT
CTGCAAAGCCCTGACGGCATGGTGAAGCCCAAGAGCACCCGGAAGTACGTGGATAGTAACACAATCAATA
CTATGCGCAAGGCAATCGACAGGAATGCCGAGGTGCAGGTTGAAGTAGTCAATTTTAAAAAGAATGGACA
GCGATTTGTTAATTTCCTGACTATGATACCTGTTAGGGACGAAACAGGCGAGTATCGATACTCTATGGGA
TTCCAGTGCGAAACAGAACCCAAGAAAAAGCGGAAGGTGTGAGAATTCCTGTGCCTTCTAGTTGCCAGCC
ATCTGTTGTTTGCCCCTCCCCCGTGCCTTCCTTGACCCTGGAAGGTGCCACTCCCACTGTCCTTTCCTAA
TAAAATGAGGAAATTGCATCGCATTGTCTGAGTAGGTGTCATTCTATTCTGGGGGGTGGGGTGGGGCAGG
ACAGCAAGGGGGAGGATTGGGAAGACAATAGCAGGCATGCTGGGGATGCGGTGGGCTCTATGGCTTCTGA
GGCGGAAAGAACCAGCTGGGGCTCTAGGGGGTATCCCCACGCGCCCTGTAGCGTGTACCGCTGGGAGTTC
GTAGACGGAAACAAACGCAGAATCCAAGCGCGGCCGCCCAGGATACATAGATTACCACAACTCCGAGCCC
TTCCACCGCTAGCGCACTCCTCAGGTGCAGGCTGCCTATCAGAAGGTGGTGGCTGGTGTGGCCAATGCCC
TGGCTCACAAATACCACTGAGATCTTTTTCCCTCTGCCAAAAATTATGGGGACATCATGAAGCCCCTTGA
GCATCTGACTTCTGGCTAATAAAGGAAATTTATTTTCATTGCAATAGTGTGTTGGAATTTTTTGTGTCTC
TCACTCGGAAGGACATATGGGAGGGCAAATCATTTAAAACATCAGAATGAGTATTTGGTTTAGAGTTTGG
CAACATATGCCCATATGCTGGCTGCCATGAACAAAGGTTGGCTATAAAGAGGTCATCAGTATATGAAACA
GCCCCCTGCTGTCCATTCCTTATTCCATAGAAAAGCCTTGACTTGAGGTTAGATTTTTTTTATATTTTGT
TTTGTGTTATTTTTTTCTTTAACATCCCTAAAATTTTCCTTACATGTTTTACTAGCCAGATTTTTCCTCC
TCTCCTGACTACTCCCAGTCATAGCTGTCCCTCTTCTCTTATGGAGATCCCTCGACCTGCAGCCCAAGCT
TGGCGTAATCATGGTCATAGCTGTTTCCTGTGTGAAATTGTTATCCGCTCACAATTCCACACAACATACG
AGCCGGAAGCATAAAGTGTAAAGCCTGGGGTGCCTAATGAGTGAGCTAACTCACATTAATTGCGTTGCGC
TCACTGCCCGCTTTCCAGTCGGGAAACCTGTCGTGCCAGCGGATCCGCATCTCAATTAGTCAGCAACCAT
AGTCCCGCCCCTAACTCCGCCCAGTTCCGCCCATTCTCCGCCCCATGGCTGACTAATTTTTTTTATTTAT
GCAGAGGCCGAGGCCGCCTCGGCCTCTGAGCTATTCCAGAAGTAGTGAGGAGGCTTTTTTGGAGGCCTAG
GCTTTTGCAAAAAGCTAACTTGTTTATTGCAGCTTATAATGGTTACAAATAAAGCAATAGCATCACAAAT
TTCACAAATAAAGCATTTTTTTCACTGCATTCTAGTTGTGGTTTGTCCAAACTCATCAATGTATCTTATC
ATGTCTGGATCCGCTGCATTAATGAATCGGCCAACGCGCGGGGAGAGGCGGTTTGCGTATTGGGCGCTCT
TCCGCTTCCTCGCTCACTGACTCGCTGCGCTCGGTCGTTCGGCTGCGGCGAGCGGTATCAGCTCACTCAA
AGGCGGTAATACGGTTATCCACAGAATCAGGGGATAACGCAGGAAAGAACATGTGAGCAAAAGGCCAGCA
AAAGGCCAGGAACCGTAAAAAGGCCGCGTTGCTGGCGTTTTTCCATAGGCTCCGCCCCCCTGACGAGCAT
CACAAAAATCGACGCTCAAGTCAGAGGTGGCGAAACCCGACAGGACTATAAAGATACCAGGCGTTTCCCC
CTGGAAGCTCCCTCGTGCGCTCTCCTGTTCCGACCCTGCCGCTTACCGGATACCTGTCCGCCTTTCTCCC
TTCGGGAAGCGTGGCGCTTTCTCATAGCTCACGCTGTAGGTATCTCAGTTCGGTGTAGGTCGTTCGCTCC
AAGCTGGGCTGTGTGCACGAACCCCCCGTTCAGCCCGACCGCTGCGCCTTATCCGGTAACTATCGTCTTG
AGTCCAACCCGGTAAGACACGACTTATCGCCACTGGCAGCAGCCACTGGTAACAGGATTAGCAGAGCGAG
GTATGTAGGCGGTGCTACAGAGTTCTTGAAGTGGTGGCCTAACTACGGCTACACTAGAAGAACAGTATTT
GGTATCTGCGCTCTGCTGAAGCCAGTTACCTTCGGAAAAAGAGTTGGTAGCTCTTGATCCGGCAAACAAA
CCACCGCTGGTAGCGGTGGTTTTTTTGTTTGCAAGCAGCAGATTACGCGCAGAAAAAAAGGATCTCAAGA
AGATCCTTTGATCTTTTCTACGGGGTCTGACGCTCAGTGGAACGAAAACTCACGTTAAGGGATTTTGGTC
ATGAGATTATCAAAAAGGATCTTCACCTAGATCCTTTTAAATTAAAAATGAAGTTTTAAATCAATCTAAA
GTATATATGAGTAAACTTGGTCTGACAGTTACCAATGCTTAATCAGTGAGGCACCTATCTCAGCGATCTG
TCTATTTCGTTCATCCATAGTTGCCTGACTCCCCGTCGTGTAGATAACTACGATACGGGAGGGCTTACCA
TCTGGCCCCAGTGCTGCAATGATACCGCGAGACCCACGCTCACCGGCTCCAGATTTATCAGCAATAAACC
AGCCAGCCGGAAGGGCCGAGCGCAGAAGTGGTCCTGCAACTTTATCCGCCTCCATCCAGTCTATTAATTG
TTGCCGGGAAGCTAGAGTAAGTAGTTCGCCAGTTAATAGTTTGCGCAACGTTGTTGCCATTGCTACAGGC
ATCGTGGTGTCACGCTCGTCGTTTGGTATGGCTTCATTCAGCTCCGGTTCCCAACGATCAAGGCGAGTTA
CATGATCCCCCATGTTGTGCAAAAAAGCGGTTAGCTCCTTCGGTCCTCCGATCGTTGTCAGAAGTAAGTT
GGCCGCAGTGTTATCACTCATGGTTATGGCAGCACTGCATAATTCTCTTACTGTCATGCCATCCGTAAGA
TGCTTTTCTGTGACTGGTGAGTACTCAACCAAGTCATTCTGAGAATAGTGTATGCGGCGACCGAGTTGCT
CTTGCCCGGCGTCAATACGGGATAATACCGCGCCACATAGCAGAACTTTAAAAGTGCTCATCATTGGAAA
ACGTTCTTCGGGGCGAAAACTCTCAAGGATCTTACCGCTGTTGAGATCCAGTTCGATGTAACCCACTCGT
GCACCCAACTGATCTTCAGCATCTTTTACTTTCACCAGCGTTTCTGGGTGAGCAAAAACAGGAAGGCAAA
ATGCCGCAAAAAAGGGAATAAGGGCGACACGGAAATGTTGAATACTCATACTCTTCCTTTTTCAATATTA
TTGAAGCATTTATCAGGGTTATTGTCTCATGAGCGGATACATATTTGAATGTATTTAGAAAAATAAACAA
ATAGGGGTTCCGCGCACATTTCCCCGAAAAGTGCCACCTGGGTCGACATTGATTATTGACTAGTTATTAA
TAGTAATCAATTACGGGGTCATTAGTTCATAGCCCATATATGGAGTTCCGCGTTACATAACTTACGGTAA
ATGGCCCGCCTGGCTGACCGCCCAACGACCCCCGCCCATTGACGTCAATAATGACGTATGTTCCCATAGT
AACGCCAATAGGGACTTTCCATTGACGTCAATGGGTGGAGTATTTACGGTAAACTGCCCACTTGGCAGTA
CATCAAGTGTATCATATGCCAAGTACGCCCCCTATTGACGTCAATGACGGTAAATGGCCCGCCTGGCATT
ATGCCCAGTACATGACCTTATGGGACTTTCCTACTTGGCAGTACATCTACGTATTAGTCATCGCTATTAC
CATGGTCGAGGTGAGCCCCACGTTCTGCTTCACTCTCCCCATCTCCCCCCCCTCCCCACCCCCAATTTTG
TATTTATTTATTTTTTAATTATTTTGTGCAGCGATG
